Addgene plasmid #84384: pLenti Lifeact-mRuby2 BlastR
Purpose: Lentiviral expression of mRuby2-tagged Lifeact with Blasticidin selection in cells including neurons
Depositing lab: Ghassan Mouneimne. Depositing organization: University of Arizona. Publication: High Fidelity Cryopreservation and Recovery of Primary Rodent Cortical Neurons. Parker SS, Moutal A, Cai S, Chandrasekaran S, Roman MR, Koshy AA, Khanna R, Zinsmaier KE, Mouneimne G. eNeuro. 2018 Sep 27;5(5). pii: eN-MNT-0135-18. doi: 10.1523/ENEURO.0135-18.2018. eCollection 2018 Sep-Oct. eN-MNT-0135-18 PubMed 30263951.
Backbone
  Vector backbone: pMuLE Dest BlastR
  Backbone size w/o insert (bp): 3834
  Total vector size (bp): 8511
  Vector type: Lentiviral
  Selectable markers: Blasticidin
Growth in bacteria
  Bacterial resistance: Ampicillin, 100 μg/mL
  Growth temperature: 30°C
  Growth strain: NEB Stable
  Copy number: Low Copy
Gene/Insert
  Gene/Insert name: Lifeact
  Species: Synthetic
  Insert size (bp): 51
  Promoter: CMV immediate early
  Tag / fusion protein: mRuby2 (C terminal on insert)
  Cloning method: Gateway Cloning
  Sequencing primers: 5′ CMV_fwd_primer; 3′ MSCV_rev_primer
Resource information
  A portion of this plasmid was derived from a plasmid made by: Michael Davidson, Addgene #54674. Sebastian Zeltzer, University of Arizona.
Terms and licenses: Academic/Nonprofit Terms; Industry Terms: Not Available to Industry
How to cite: pLenti Lifeact-mRuby2 BlastR was a gift from Ghassan Mouneimne (Addgene plasmid # 84384 ; http://n2t.net/addgene:84384 ; RRID:Addgene_84384)
