[The description below was written by a language model from this plasmid's Addgene catalogue record and pLannotate feature annotations shown in this document.]
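Description:
pLenti Lifeact-mRuby2 BlastR is an 8.5 kb HIV-1-based lentiviral transfer plasmid built by Gateway recombination into the pMuLE Dest BlastR destination backbone. It is maintained in E. coli through a ColE1/pUC-type origin and an ampicillin resistance gene. The catalogue lists it as low copy and propagated in a recombination-stable strain, which is typical for LTR-containing plasmids. An f1 origin, an SV40 origin and remnants of lac/lacZα and T3/T7 promoter sequences are carried over from the backbone.

The viral genome is transcribed in packaging cells from an RSV promoter fused to a truncated 5' LTR, a third-generation arrangement. This is followed by the Ψ packaging signal with a gag fragment, the Rev response element for nuclear export of the unspliced RNA, and the cPPT/CTS, which aids transduction of non-dividing cells. A second truncated LTR and an SV40 polyadenylation signal close the 3' end.

Between the attB1 and attB2 sites left by multisite Gateway assembly (an attB5 junction is also present), a CMV immediate early promoter, annotated with only a fragment of its enhancer, drives Lifeact. Lifeact is a short F-actin-binding peptide derived from yeast Abp140, here fused at its C terminus to the red fluorescent protein mRuby2. A WPRE downstream enhances transcript stability and expression. A separate mouse PGK promoter expresses blasticidin S deaminase, allowing selection of transduced cells.

The construct is intended for lentiviral delivery of a live-cell filamentous actin reporter, with blasticidin selection, in mammalian cells including neurons.
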