Features (pLannotate 1.2.2; 32 found; start..end, strand, type, name):
    121..213     +  CDS            lacI (fragment): lac repressor; lacI; The lac repressor binds to the lac operator to inhibit transcription in E. coli. This inhibition can be relieved by adding lactose or isopropyl-β-D-thiogalactopyranoside (IPTG).
    226..247     +  protein_bind   CAP binding site: CAP binding activates transcription in the presence of cAMP. E. coli catabolite activator protein
    262..292     +  promoter       lac promoter: promoter for the E. coli lac operon
    300..316     +  protein_bind   lac operator: The lac repressor binds to the lac operator to inhibit transcription in E. coli. This inhibition can be relieved by adding lactose or isopropyl-β-D-thiogalactopyranoside (IPTG). lac repressor encoded by lacI
    361..379     +  promoter       T3 promoter: promoter for bacteriophage T3 RNA polymerase
    407..633     +  promoter       RSV promoter: Rous sarcoma virus enhancer/promoter
    634..814     +  LTR            5' LTR (truncated): truncated 5' long terminal repeat (LTR) from HIV-1
    861..986     +  misc_feature   HIV-1 Ψ: packaging signal of human immunodeficiency virus type 1
    970..1333    +  CDS            HIV-1 gag (fragment): gag protein from human immunodeficiency virus 1; gag
   1479..1712    +  misc_feature   RRE: The Rev response element (RRE) of HIV-1 allows for Rev-dependent mRNA export from the nucleus to the cytoplasm.
   2089..2189    +  CDS            Rev (fragment): human immunodeficiency virus 1 (HIV-1) Rev protein; rev; enhances nuclear export of unspliced and incompletely spliced viral mRNAs
   2208..2324    +  misc_feature   cPPT/CTS: central polypurine tract and central termination sequence of HIV-1
   2381..2405    +  protein_bind   attB1: mutant version of attB; recombination site for the Gateway® BP reaction BP Clonase™
   2444..2520    +  enhancer       CMV enhancer (fragment): human cytomegalovirus immediate early enhancer
   2521..2724    +  promoter       CMV promoter: human cytomegalovirus (CMV) immediate early promoter
   2807..2878    +  CDS            ABP140 (fragment): AB140_YEAST - Also known as TRM140. Experimental evidence at protein level: Swiss-Prot protein existence level 1. S-adenosyl-L-methionine-dependent methyltransferase that mediates N(3)-methylcytidine modification of residue 32 of the tRNA anticodon loop of tRNA(Thr) and tRNA(Ser). Binds F-actin and shows weak F-actin cross-linking activity. From Saccharomyces cerevisiae (strain ATCC 204508 / S288c) (Baker's yeast).
   2879..3589    +  CDS            mRuby2: mRuby2 is a basic (constitutively fluorescent) red fluorescent protein published in 2012, derived from Entacmaea quadricolor. It has moderate acid sensitivity.
   3619..3639    +  protein_bind   attB5: mutant version of attB; core recombination site for the Gateway® BP reaction BP Clonase™
   3751..3775    -  protein_bind   attB2: mutant version of attB; recombination site for the Gateway® BP reaction BP Clonase™
   3806..4394    +  misc_feature   WPRE: woodchuck hepatitis virus posttranscriptional regulatory element
   4408..4907    +  promoter       PGK promoter: mouse phosphoglycerate kinase 1 promoter
   4941..5339    +  CDS            BSD: blasticidin S deaminase; Aspergillus terreus BSD; confers resistance to blasticidin
   5366..5503    +  CDS            nef (fragment): NEF_HV1LA - Experimental evidence at protein level: Swiss-Prot protein existence level 1. Extracellular Nef protein targets CD4(+) T-lymphocytes for apoptosis by interacting with CXCR4 surface receptors. From Human immunodeficiency virus type 1 group M subtype B (isolate Lai) (HIV-1).
   5489..5669    +  LTR            5' LTR (truncated): truncated 5' long terminal repeat (LTR) from HIV-1
   5741..5862    +  polyA_signal   SV40 poly(A) signal: SV40 polyadenylation signal
   5902..6037    +  rep_origin     SV40 ori: SV40 origin of replication
   6058..6076    -  promoter       T7 promoter: promoter for bacteriophage T7 RNA polymerase
   6084..6239    +  CDS            lacZα (fragment): LacZα fragment of β-galactosidase; lacZ fragment
   6244..6672    +  rep_origin     f1 ori (sequence partly withheld): f1 bacteriophage origin of replication; arrow indicates direction of (+) strand synthesis
   6725..6829    +  promoter       AmpR promoter: bla
   6830..7690    +  CDS            AmpR: β-lactamase; bla; confers resistance to ampicillin, carbenicillin, and related antibiotics
   7861..8449    +  rep_origin     ori: high-copy-number ColE1/pMB1/pBR322/pUC origin of replication
>Addgene plasmid #84384 | pLenti Lifeact-mRuby2 BlastR | addgene full sequence | sequence record 169694 | Addgene NGS Result
CTTTCCTGCGTTATCCCCTGATTCTGTGGATAACCGTATTACCGCCTTTGAGTGAGCTGATACCGCTCGC
CGCAGCCGAACGACCGAGCGCAGCGAGTCAGTGAGCGAGGAAGCGGAAGAGCGCCCAATACGCAAACCGC
CTCTCCCCGCGCGTTGGCCGATTCATTAATGCAGCTGGCACGACAGGTTTCCCGACTGGAAAGCGGGCAG
TGAGCGCAACGCAATTAATGTGAGTTAGCTCACTCATTAGGCACCCCAGGCTTTACACTTTATGCTTCCG
GCTCGTATGTTGTGTGGAATTGTGAGCGGATAACAATTTCACACAGGAAACAGCTATGACCATGATTACG
CCAAGCGCGCAATTAACCCTCACTAAAGGGAACAAAAGCTGGAGCTGCAAGCTTAATGTAGTCTTATGCA
ATACTCTTGTAGTCTTGCAACATGGTAACGATGAGTTAGCAACATGCCTTACAAGGAGAGAAAAAGCACC
GTGCATGCCGATTGGTGGAAGTAAGGTGGTACGATCGTGCCTTATTAGGAAGGCAACAGACGGGTCTGAC
ATGGATTGGACGAACCACTGAATTGCCGCATTGCAGAGATATTGTATTTAAGTGCCTAGCTCGATACATA
AACGGGTCTCTCTGGTTAGACCAGATCTGAGCCTGGGAGCTCTCTGGCTAACTAGGGAACCCACTGCTTA
AGCCTCAATAAAGCTTGCCTTGAGTGCTTCAAGTAGTGTGTGCCCGTCTGTTGTGTGACTCTGGTAACTA
GAGATCCCTCAGACCCTTTTAGTCAGTGTGGAAAATCTCTAGCAGTGGCGCCCGAACAGGGACTTGAAAG
CGAAAGGGAAACCAGAGGAGCTCTCTCGACGCAGGACTCGGCTTGCTGAAGCGCGCACGGCAAGAGGCGA
GGGGCGGCGACTGGTGAGTACGCCAAAAATTTTGACTAGCGGAGGCTAGAAGGAGAGAGATGGGTGCGAG
AGCGTCAGTATTAAGCGGGGGAGAATTAGATCGCGATGGGAAAAAATTCGGTTAAGGCCAGGGGGAAAGA
AAAAATATAAATTAAAACATATAGTATGGGCAAGCAGGGAGCTAGAACGATTCGCAGTTAATCCTGGCCT
GTTAGAAACATCAGAAGGCTGTAGACAAATACTGGGACAGCTACAACCATCCCTTCAGACAGGATCAGAA
GAACTTAGATCATTATATAATACAGTAGCAACCCTCTATTGTGTGCATCAAAGGATAGAGATAAAAGACA
CCAAGGAAGCTTTAGACAAGATAGAGGAAGAGCAAAACAAAAGTAAGACCACCGCACAGCAAGCGGCCGC
TGATCTTCAGACCTGGAGGAGGAGATATGAGGGACAATTGGAGAAGTGAATTATATAAATATAAAGTAGT
AAAAATTGAACCATTAGGAGTAGCACCCACCAAGGCAAAGAGAAGAGTGGTGCAGAGAGAAAAAAGAGCA
GTGGGAATAGGAGCTTTGTTCCTTGGGTTCTTGGGAGCAGCAGGAAGCACTATGGGCGCAGCGTCAATGA
CGCTGACGGTACAGGCCAGACAATTATTGTCTGGTATAGTGCAGCAGCAGAACAATTTGCTGAGGGCTAT
TGAGGCGCAACAGCATCTGTTGCAACTCACAGTCTGGGGCATCAAGCAGCTCCAGGCAAGAATCCTGGCT
GTGGAAAGATACCTAAAGGATCAACAGCTCCTGGGGATTTGGGGTTGCTCTGGAAAACTCATTTGCACCA
CTGCTGTGCCTTGGAATGCTAGTTGGAGTAATAAATCTCTGGAACAGATTTGGAATCACACGACCTGGAT
GGAGTGGGACAGAGAAATTAACAATTACACAAGCTTAATACACTCCTTAATTGAAGAATCGCAAAACCAG
CAAGAAAAGAATGAACAAGAATTATTGGAATTAGATAAATGGGCAAGTTTGTGGAATTGGTTTAACATAA
CAAATTGGCTGTGGTATATAAAATTATTCATAATGATAGTAGGAGGCTTGGTAGGTTTAAGAATAGTTTT
TGCTGTACTTTCTATAGTGAATAGAGTTAGGCAGGGATATTCACCATTATCGTTTCAGACCCACCTCCCA
ACCCCGAGGGGACCCGACAGGCCCGAAGGAATAGAAGAAGAAGGTGGAGAGAGAGACAGAGACAGATCCA
TTCGATTAGTGAACGGATCTCGACGGTATCGGTTAACTTTTAAAAGAAAAGGGGGGATTGGGGGGTACAG
TGCAGGGGAAAGAATAGTAGACATAATAGCAACAGACATACAAACTAAAGAATTACAAAAACAAATTACA
AAATTCAAAATTTTATCGTCCAGTGTGGTGGAATTGAGTATTCCAGTGTGGTGGAATTCTGCAGATATCA
ACAAGTTTGTACAAAAAAGCAGGCTGGAGACCCAAGCTTGGTACCGAGCTCGGATCCACTAGTATTATGC
CCAGTACATGACCTTATGGGACTTTCCTACTTGGCAGTACATCTACGTATTAGTCATCGCTATTACCATG
GTGATGCGGTTTTGGCAGTACATCAATGGGCGTGGATAGCGGTTTGACTCACGGGGATTTCCAAGTCTCC
ACCCCATTGACGTCAATGGGAGTTTGTTTTGGCACCAAAATCAACGGGACTTTCCAAAATGTCGTAACAA
CTCCGCCCCATTGACGCAAATGGGCGGTAGGCGTGTACGGTGGGAGGTTTATATAAGCAGAGCTCGTTTA
GTGAACCGTCAGATCGCCTGGAGACGCCATCCACGCTGTTTTGACCTCCATAGAAGATTCTAGAGCTAGC
GCCACCATGGGCGTGGCCGACTTGATCAAGAAGTTCGAGTCCATCTCCAAGGAGGAGGGGGATCCACCGG
TCGCCACCATGGTGTCTAAGGGCGAAGAGCTGATCAAGGAAAATATGCGTATGAAGGTGGTCATGGAAGG
TTCGGTCAACGGCCACCAATTCAAATGCACAGGTGAAGGAGAAGGCAATCCGTACATGGGAACTCAAACC
ATGAGGATCAAAGTCATCGAGGGAGGACCCCTGCCATTTGCCTTTGACATTCTTGCCACGTCGTTCATGT
ATGGCAGCCGTACTTTTATCAAGTACCCGAAAGGCATTCCTGATTTCTTTAAACAGTCCTTTCCTGAGGG
TTTTACTTGGGAAAGAGTTACGAGATACGAAGATGGTGGAGTCGTCACCGTCATGCAGGACACCAGCCTT
GAGGATGGCTGTCTCGTTTACCACGTCCAAGTCAGAGGGGTAAACTTTCCCTCCAATGGTCCCGTGATGC
AGAAGAAGACCAAGGGTTGGGAGCCTAATACAGAGATGATGTATCCAGCAGATGGTGGTCTGAGGGGATA
CACTCATATGGCACTGAAAGTTGATGGTGGTGGCCATCTGTCTTGCTCTTTCGTAACAACTTACAGGTCA
AAAAAGACCGTCGGGAACATCAAGATGCCCGGTATCCATGCCGTTGATCACCGCCTGGAAAGGTTAGAGG
AAAGTGACAATGAAATGTTCGTAGTACAACGCGAACACGCAGTTGCCAAGTTCGCCGGGCTTGGTGGTGG
GATGGACGAGCTGTACAAGTAAGCGGCCTCGAGCATGCATCTAGAGGACAACTTTGTATACAAAAGTTGG
GAGACCCAAGCTTGGTACCGAGCTCGGATCCACTAGTAACGGCCGCCAGTGTGCTGGAATTCTGCAGATA
TCCATCACACTGGCGGCCGCTCGAGCATGCATCTAGAGGTACCCAGCTTTCTTGTACAAAGTGGTTGATA
TCCAGCACAGTGGCGGCCGCTCGACAATCAACCTCTGGATTACAAAATTTGTGAAAGATTGACTGGTATT
CTTAACTATGTTGCTCCTTTTACGCTATGTGGATACGCTGCTTTAATGCCTTTGTATCATGCTATTGCTT
CCCGTATGGCTTTCATTTTCTCCTCCTTGTATAAATCCTGGTTGCTGTCTCTTTATGAGGAGTTGTGGCC
CGTTGTCAGGCAACGTGGCGTGGTGTGCACTGTGTTTGCTGACGCAACCCCCACTGGTTGGGGCATTGCC
ACCACCTGTCAGCTCCTTTCCGGGACTTTCGCTTTCCCCCTCCCTATTGCCACGGCGGAACTCATCGCCG
CCTGCCTTGCCCGCTGCTGGACAGGGGCTCGGCTGTTGGGCACTGACAATTCCGTGGTGTTGTCGGGGAA
GCTGACGTCCTTTCCATGGCTGCTCGCCTGTGTTGCCACCTGGATTCTGCGCGGGACGTCCTTCTGCTAC
GTCCCTTCGGCCCTCAATCCAGCGGACCTTCCTTCCCGCGGCCTGCTGCCGGCTCTGCGGCCTCTTCCGC
GTCTTCGCCTTCGCCCTCAGACGAGTCGGATCTCCCTTTGGGCCGCCTCCCCGCCTGGAATTCTACCGGG
TAGGGGAGGCGCTTTTCCCAAGGCAGTCTGGAGCATGCGCTTTAGCAGCCCCGCTGGGCACTTGGCGCTA
CACAAGTGGCCTCTGGCCTCGCACACATTCCACATCCACCGGTAGGCGCCAACCGGCTCCGTTCTTTGGT
GGCCCCTTCGCGCCACCTTCTACTCCTCCCCTAGTCAGGAAGTTCCCCCCCGCCCCGCAGCTCGCGTCGT
GCAGGACGTGACAAATGGAAGTAGCACGTCTCACTAGTCTCGTGCAGATGGACAGCACCGCTGAGCAATG
GAAGCGGGTAGGCCTTTGGGGCAGCGGCCAATAGCAGCTTTGCTCCTTCGCTTTCTGGGCTCAGAGGCTG
GGAAGGGGTGGGTCCGGGGGCGGGCTCAGGGGCGGGCTCAGGGGCGGGGCGGGCGCCCGAAGGTCCTCCG
GAGGCCCGGCATTCTGCACGCTTCAAAAGCGCACGTCTGCCGCGCTGTTCTCCTCTTCCTCATCTCCGGG
CCTTTCGACCTGCAGCCCAAGCTTACCACACTCCTGCAGGATGGCCAAGCCTTTGTCTCAAGAAGAATCC
ACCCTCATTGAAAGAGCAACGGCTACAATCAACAGCATCCCCATCTCTGAAGACTACAGCGTCGCCAGCG
CAGCTCTCTCTAGCGACGGCCGCATCTTCACTGGTGTCAATGTATATCATTTTACTGGGGGACCTTGTGC
AGAACTCGTGGTGCTGGGCACTGCTGCTGCTGCGGCAGCTGGCAACCTGACTTGTATCGTCGCGATCGGA
AATGAGAACAGGGGCATCTTGAGCCCCTGCGGACGGTGCCGACAGGTGCTTCTCGATCTGCATCCTGGGA
TCAAAGCCATAGTGAAGGACAGTGATGGACAGCCGACGGCAGTTGGGATTCGTGAATTGCTGCCCTCTGG
TTATGTGTGGGAGGGCTAAGCACGCGTATGCATCTCGAGGGCCCGGTACCTTTAAGACCAATGACTTACA
AGGCAGCTGTAGATCTTAGCCACTTTTTAAAAGAAAAGGGGGGACTGGAAGGGCTAGCTCACTCCCAACG
AAGACAAGATCTGCTTTTTGCTTGTACTGGGTCTCTCTGGTTAGACCAGATCTGAGCCTGGGAGCTCTCT
GGCTAACTAGGGAACCCACTGCTTAAGCCTCAATAAAGCTTGCCTTGAGTGCTTCAAGTAGTGTGTGCCC
GTCTGTTGTGTGACTCTGGTAACTAGAGATCCCTCAGACCCTTTTAGTCAGTGTGGAAAATCTCTAGCAG
TAGTAGTTCATGTCATCTTATTATTCAGTATTTATAACTTGCAAAGAAATGAATATCAGAGAGTGAGAGG
AACTTGTTTATTGCAGCTTATAATGGTTACAAATAAAGCAATAGCATCACAAATTTCACAAATAAAGCAT
TTTTTTCACTGCATTCTAGTTGTGGTTTGTCCAAACTCATCAATGTATCTTATCATGTCTGGCTCTAGCT
ATCCCGCCCCTAACTCCGCCCATCCCGCCCCTAACTCCGCCCAGTTCCGCCCATTCTCCGCCCCATGGCT
GACTAATTTTTTTTATTTATGCAGAGGCCGAGGCCGCCTCGGCCTCTGAGCTATTCCAGAAGTAGTGAGG
AGGCTTTTTTGGAGGCCTAGGGACGTACCCAATTCGCCCTATAGTGAGTCGTATTACGCGCGCTCACTGG
CCGTCGTTTTACAACGTCGTGACTGGGAAAACCCTGGCGTTACCCAACTTAATCGCCTTGCAGCACATCC
CCCTTTCGCCAGCTGGCGTAATAGCGAAGAGGCCCGCACCGATCGCCCTTCCCAACAGTTGCGCAGCCTG
AATGGCGAATGGG
[124 nt withheld, positions 6244-6367]
C
[91 nt withheld, positions 6369-6459]
A
[49 nt withheld, positions 6461-6509]
CCTTTGACGTTGGAGTCCACGTTCTTT
[37 nt withheld, positions 6537-6573]
ACCCTATCTCGGTCTATTCTTTTGATTTATAAGGGATTTTGCCGATTTCGGCCTATTGGTTAAAAAATGA
GCTGATTTAACAAAAATTTAACGCGAATTTTAACAAAATATTAACGCTTACAATTTAGGTGGCACTTTTC
GGGGAAATGTGCGCGGAACCCCTATTTGTTTATTTTTCTAAATACATTCAAATATGTATCCGCTCATGAG
ACAATAACCCTGATAAATGCTTCAATAATATTGAAAAAGGAAGAGTATGAGTATTCAACATTTCCGTGTC
GCCCTTATTCCCTTTTTTGCGGCATTTTGCCTTCCTGTTTTTGCTCACCCAGAAACGCTGGTGAAAGTAA
AAGATGCTGAAGATCAGTTGGGTGCACGAGTGGGTTACATCGAACTGGATCTCAACAGCGGTAAGATCCT
TGAGAGTTTTCGCCCCGAAGAACGTTTTCCAATGATGAGCACTTTTAAAGTTCTGCTATGTGGCGCGGTA
TTATCCCGTATTGACGCCGGGCAAGAGCAACTCGGTCGCCGCATACACTATTCTCAGAATGACTTGGTTG
AGTACTCACCAGTCACAGAAAAGCATCTTACGGATGGCATGACAGTAAGAGAATTATGCAGTGCTGCCAT
AACCATGAGTGATAACACTGCGGCCAACTTACTTCTGACAACGATCGGAGGACCGAAGGAGCTAACCGCT
TTTTTGCACAACATGGGGGATCATGTAACTCGCCTTGATCGTTGGGAACCGGAGCTGAATGAAGCCATAC
CAAACGACGAGCGTGACACCACGATGCCTGTAGCAATGGCAACAACGTTGCGCAAACTATTAACTGGCGA
ACTACTTACTCTAGCTTCCCGGCAACAATTAATAGACTGGATGGAGGCGGATAAAGTTGCAGGACCACTT
CTGCGCTCGGCCCTTCCGGCTGGCTGGTTTATTGCTGATAAATCTGGAGCCGGTGAGCGTGGGTCTCGCG
GTATCATTGCAGCACTGGGGCCAGATGGTAAGCCCTCCCGTATCGTAGTTATCTACACGACGGGGAGTCA
GGCAACTATGGATGAACGAAATAGACAGATCGCTGAGATAGGTGCCTCACTGATTAAGCATTGGTAACTG
TCAGACCAAGTTTACTCATATATACTTTAGATTGATTTAAAACTTCATTTTTAATTTAAAAGGATCTAGG
TGAAGATCCTTTTTGATAATCTCATGACCAAAATCCCTTAACGTGAGTTTTCGTTCCACTGAGCGTCAGA
CCCCGTAGAAAAGATCAAAGGATCTTCTTGAGATCCTTTTTTTCTGCGCGTAATCTGCTGCTTGCAAACA
AAAAAACCACCGCTACCAGCGGTGGTTTGTTTGCCGGATCAAGAGCTACCAACTCTTTTTCCGAAGGTAA
CTGGCTTCAGCAGAGCGCAGATACCAAATACTGTTCTTCTAGTGTAGCCGTAGTTAGGCCACCACTTCAA
GAACTCTGTAGCACCGCCTACATACCTCGCTCTGCTAATCCTGTTACCAGTGGCTGCTGCCAGTGGCGAT
AAGTCGTGTCTTACCGGGTTGGACTCAAGACGATAGTTACCGGATAAGGCGCAGCGGTCGGGCTGAACGG
GGGGTTCGTGCACACAGCCCAGCTTGGAGCGAACGACCTACACCGAACTGAGATACCTACAGCGTGAGCT
ATGAGAAAGCGCCACGCTTCCCGAAGGGAGAAAGGCGGACAGGTATCCGGTAAGCGGCAGGGTCGGAACA
GGAGAGCGCACGAGGGAGCTTCCAGGGGGAAACGCCTGGTATCTTTATAGTCCTGTCGGGTTTCGCCACC
TCTGACTTGAGCGTCGATTTTTGTGATGCTCGTCAGGGGGGCGGAGCCTATGGAAAAACGCCAGCAACGC
GGCCTTTTTACGGTTCCTGGCCTTTTGCTGGCCTTTTGCTCACATGTT
